Addgene plasmid #113496: pcDNA5FRT/TO-Ataxin3-Strep-HA
Purpose: Expression of human Ataxin-3 with C-terminal strep-HA tag
Depositing lab: Hemmo Meyer. Depositing organization: Universitaet Duisburg-Essen. Publication: AP-SWATH reveals direct involvement of VCP/p97 in integrated stress response signaling through facilitating CReP/PPP1R15B degradation. Hulsmann J, Kravic B, Weith M, Gstaiger M, Aebersold RH, Collins BC, Meyer H. Mol Cell Proteomics. 2018 Mar 29. pii: RA117.000471. doi: 10.1074/mcp.RA117.000471. PubMed 29599191.
Backbone
  Vector backbone: pcDNA5-FRT-TO-cSH-GW
  Backbone manufacturer: Ruedi Aebersold
  Backbone size w/o insert (bp): 7017
  Vector type: Mammalian Expression
  Selectable markers: Hygromycin
Growth in bacteria
  Bacterial resistance: Ampicillin, 100 μg/mL
  Growth temperature: 37°C
  Growth strain: DH5alpha
  Copy number: High Copy
Gene/Insert
  Gene/Insert name: Ataxin-3 (alt names: ATXN3; SCA3)
  Species: H. sapiens (human)
  Mutation: wildtype without stop codon
  Entrez Gene: ATXN3 (a.k.a. AT3, ATX3, JOS, MJD, MJD1, SCA3)
  Promoter: CMV
  Tag / fusion protein: 2xstrep-HA (C terminal on insert)
  Cloning method: Gateway Cloning
  Sequencing primers: 5′ CMV-F; 3′ BGH-rev
Terms and licenses: Academic/Nonprofit Terms; Industry Terms: Not Available to Industry
How to cite: pcDNA5FRT/TO-Ataxin3-Strep-HA was a gift from Hemmo Meyer (Addgene plasmid # 113496 ; http://n2t.net/addgene:113496 ; RRID:Addgene_113496)
