[The description below was written by a language model from this plasmid's Addgene catalogue record and pLannotate feature annotations shown in this document.]
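Description:
pcDNA5FRT/TO-Ataxin3-Strep-HA is a mammalian expression plasmid built on the Gateway-adapted pcDNA5-FRT-TO-cSH-GW backbone, designed to express wild-type human Ataxin-3 (ATXN3, the deubiquitinating enzyme linked to SCA3/Machado-Joseph disease) with a C-terminal 2xStrep-HA tag. It is propagated in E. coli through a high-copy ColE1/pUC-type origin and selected with ampicillin via the bla gene. A fragment of the f1 origin is also annotated.

The ATXN3 coding sequence was inserted by Gateway recombination and sits between attB1 and attB2 sites. It lacks a stop codon, so translation can continue through attB2 into the vector-encoded tandem Strep-HA tag. That tag is recorded in the catalogue fields but not called as a separate feature in the table, and it presumably lies in the unannotated stretch before the bGH polyadenylation signal. Transcription is driven by the CMV enhancer/promoter, followed immediately by short tet operator matches. This corresponds to the "TO" arrangement, in which a Tet repressor supplied by the host cell keeps the promoter silent until tetracycline or doxycycline is added.

Downstream, an FRT site directly precedes a hygromycin resistance gene with an SV40 poly(A) signal and no full promoter of its own. In this design, Flp-mediated recombination into a genomic FRT site of a suitable host line places the marker behind a resident promoter, which allows hygromycin selection of isogenic single-copy integrants.

The construct suits inducible expression of tagged Ataxin-3 for Strep/HA affinity purification, and the associated publication applies affinity-purification mass spectrometry to VCP/p97 biology.
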