Features (pLannotate 1.2.2; 23 found; start..end, strand, type, name):
    156..535     +  enhancer       CMV enhancer: human cytomegalovirus immediate early enhancer
    536..739     +  promoter       CMV promoter: human cytomegalovirus (CMV) immediate early promoter
    741..760     +  promoter       PLtetO-1 promoter (fragment): modified phage lambda PL promoter with tet operator sites (Lutz and Bujard, 1997)
    762..781     +  promoter       PLtetO-1 promoter (fragment): modified phage lambda PL promoter with tet operator sites (Lutz and Bujard, 1997)
    789..822     +  promoter       TRE3GV promoter (fragment): 3rd-generation Tet-responsive promoter that can be activated by binding of Tet-On® 3G, optimized for retroviral and lentiviral vectors
    957..981     +  protein_bind   attB1: mutant version of attB; recombination site for the Gateway® BP reaction BP Clonase™
    987..2096    +  CDS            ATXN3: ATX3_HUMAN - Also known as ATX3, MJD, MJD1, SCA3. Experimental evidence at protein level: Swiss-Prot protein existence level 1. Deubiquitinating enzyme involved in protein homeostasis maintenance, transcription, cytoskeleton regulation, myogenesis and degradation of misfolded chaperone substrates (PubMed:12297501, PubMed:17696782, PubMed:23625928, PubMed:28445460, PubMed:16118278). Binds long polyubiquitin chains and trims them, while it has weak or no activity against chains of 4 or less ubiquitins (PubMed:17696782). Involved in degradation of misfolded chaperone substrates via its interactio
   2098..2122    -  protein_bind   attB2: mutant version of attB; recombination site for the Gateway® BP reaction BP Clonase™
   2359..2583    +  polyA_signal   bGH poly(A) signal: bovine growth hormone polyadenylation signal
   2587..2608    +  promoter       SV40 promoter (fragment): SV40 enhancer and early promoter
   2629..2862    +  rep_origin     f1 ori (fragment) (sequence partly withheld): f1 bacteriophage origin of replication; arrow indicates direction of (+) strand synthesis
   2867..2914    +  protein_bind   FRT: FLP-mediated recombination occurs in the 8-bp core sequence TCTAGAAA (Turan and Bode, 2011). FLP recombinase from the Saccharomyces cerevisiae 2μ plasmid
   2922..3944    +  CDS            HygR: aminoglycoside phosphotransferase from E. coli; aph(4)-Ia; confers resistance to hygromycin
   3954..4079    +  CDS            ble (fragment): BLE_KLEPN - Experimental evidence at protein level: Swiss-Prot protein existence level 1. Binding protein with a strong affinity to the bleomycin family of antibiotics. Binds to CL990; an antimitotic-antibiotic compound. From Klebsiella pneumoniae.
   4074..4195    +  polyA_signal   SV40 poly(A) signal: SV40 polyadenylation signal
   4268..4284    -  protein_bind   lac operator: The lac repressor binds to the lac operator to inhibit transcription in E. coli. This inhibition can be relieved by adding lactose or isopropyl-β-D-thiogalactopyranoside (IPTG). lac repressor encoded by lacI
   4292..4322    -  promoter       lac promoter: promoter for the E. coli lac operon
   4337..4358    -  protein_bind   CAP binding site: CAP binding activates transcription in the presence of cAMP. E. coli catabolite activator protein
   4371..4463    -  CDS            lacI (fragment): lac repressor; lacI; The lac repressor binds to the lac operator to inhibit transcription in E. coli. This inhibition can be relieved by adding lactose or isopropyl-β-D-thiogalactopyranoside (IPTG).
   4646..5234    -  rep_origin     ori: high-copy-number ColE1/pMB1/pBR322/pUC origin of replication
   5405..6265    -  CDS            AmpR: β-lactamase; bla; confers resistance to ampicillin, carbenicillin, and related antibiotics
   6266..6370    -  promoter       AmpR promoter: bla
   6429..1       -  misc_feature   bom (fragment) (across the origin): basis of mobility region from pBR322
>Addgene plasmid #113496 | pcDNA5FRT/TO-Ataxin3-Strep-HA | addgene full sequence | sequence record 218585 | Addgene NGS Result
TCTGCTCCCTGCTTGTGTGTTGGAGGTCGCTGAGTAGTGCGCGAGCAAAATTTAAGCTACAACAAGGCAA
GGCTTGACCGACAATTGCATGAAGAATCTGCTTAGGGTTAGGCGTTTTGCGCTGCTTCGCGATGTACGGG
CCAGATATACGCGTTGACATTGATTATTGACTAGTTATTAATAGTAATCAATTACGGGGTCATTAGTTCA
TAGCCCATATATGGAGTTCCGCGTTACATAACTTACGGTAAATGGCCCGCCTGGCTGACCGCCCAACGAC
CCCCGCCCATTGACGTCAATAATGACGTATGTTCCCATAGTAACGCCAATAGGGACTTTCCATTGACGTC
AATGGGTGGAGTATTTACGGTAAACTGCCCACTTGGCAGTACATCAAGTGTATCATATGCCAAGTACGCC
CCCTATTGACGTCAATGACGGTAAATGGCCCGCCTGGCATTATGCCCAGTACATGACCTTATGGGACTTT
CCTACTTGGCAGTACATCTACGTATTAGTCATCGCTATTACCATGGTGATGCGGTTTTGGCAGTACATCA
ATGGGCGTGGATAGCGGTTTGACTCACGGGGATTTCCAAGTCTCCACCCCATTGACGTCAATGGGAGTTT
GTTTTGGCACCAAAATCAACGGGACTTTCCAAAATGTCGTAACAACTCCGCCCCATTGACGCAAATGGGC
GGTAGGCGTGTACGGTGGGAGGTCTATATAAGCAGAGCTCTCCCTATCAGTGATAGAGATCTCCCTATCA
GTGATAGAGATCGTCGACGAGCTCGTTTAGTGAACCGTCAGATCGCCTGGAGACGCCATCCACGCTGTTT
TGACCTCCATAGAAGACACCGGGACCGATCCAGCCTCCGGACTCTAGCGTTTAAACTTAAGCTTGGTACC
GAGCTCGGATCCACTAGTCCAGTGTGGTGGAATTCTGCAGATATCAACAAGTTTGTACAAAAAAGCAGGC
TCCACCATGGAGTCCATCTTCCACGAGAAACAAGAAGGCTCACTTTGTGCTCAACATTGCCTGAATAACT
TATTGCAAGGAGAATATTTTAGCCCCGTGGAATTATCCTCAATTGCACATCAGCTGGATGAGGAGGAGAG
GATGAGAATGGCAGAAGGAGGAGTTACTAGTGAAGATTATCGCACGTTTTTACAGCAGCCTTCTGGAAAT
ATGGATGACAGTGGTTTTTTCTCTATTCAGGTTATAAGCAATGCCTTGAAAGTTTGGGGTTTAGAACTAA
TCCTGTTCAACAGTCCAGAGTATCAGAGGCTCAGGATCGATCCTATAAATGAAAGATCATTTATATGCAA
TTATAAGGAACACTGGTTTACAGTTAGAAAATTAGGAAAACAGTGGTTTAACTTGAATTCTCTCTTGACG
GGTCCAGAATTAATATCAGATACATATCTTGCACTTTTCTTGGCTCAATTACAACAGGAAGGTTATTCTA
TATTTGTCGTTAAGGGTGATCTGCCAGATTGCGAAGCTGACCAACTCCTGCAGATGATTAGGGTCCAACA
GATGCATCGACCAAAACTTATTGGAGAAGAATTAGCACAACTAAAAGAGCAAAGAGTCCATAAAACAGAC
CTGGAACGAGTGTTAGAAGCAAATGATGGCTCAGGAATGTTAGACGAAGATGAGGAGGATTTGCAGAGGG
CTCTGGCACTAAGTCGCCAAGAAATTGACATGGAAGATGAGGAAGCAGATCTCCGCAGGGCTATTCAGCT
AAGTATGCAAGGTAGTTCCAGAAACATATCTCAAGATATGACACAGACATCAGGTACAAATCTTACTTCA
GAAGAGCTTCGGAAGAGACGAGAAGCCTACTTTGAAAAACAGCAGCAAAAGCAGCAACAGCAGCAGCAGC
AGCAGCAGCAGCAGCAGCAGCAGCAGCAGCAGCAGCAGGGGGACCTATCAGGACAGAGTTCACATCCATG
TGAAAGGCCAGCCACCAGTTCAGGAGCACTTGGGAGTGATCTAGGTGATGCTATGAGTGAAGAAGACATG
CTTCAGGCAGCTGTGACCATGTCTTTAGAAACTGTCAGAAATGATTTGAAAACAGAAGGAAAAAAAGACC
CAGCTTTCTTGTACAAAGTGGTTGATATCAAGGCCGCCGACATCACCAGCCTGTACAAGAAAGTGGGGTG
GAGCCATCCCCAGTTCGAGAAGGGCGGAGGATCTGGCGGCGGAAGCGGCGGAGGAAGCTGGTCCCACCCT
CAGTTTGAGAAAGGCACCGAGCTGGGCAGCACCATGGCCAGCTACCCCTACGACGTGCCCGACTACGCCT
GATGACTCGAGTCTAGAGGGCCCGTTTAAACCCGCTGATCAGCCTCGACTGTGCCTTCTAGTTGCCAGCC
ATCTGTTGTTTGCCCCTCCCCCGTGCCTTCCTTGACCCTGGAAGGTGCCACTCCCACTGTCCTTTCCTAA
TAAAATGAGGAAATTGCATCGCATTGTCTGAGTAGGTGTCATTCTATTCTGGGGGGTGGGGTGGGGCAGG
ACAGCAAGGGGGAGGATTGGGAAGACAATAGCAGGCATGCTGGGGATGCGGTGGGCTCTATGGCTTCTGA
GGCGGAAAGAACCAGCTGGGGCTCTAGGGGGTATCCCC
[124 nt withheld, positions 2629-2752]
C
[91 nt withheld, positions 2754-2844]
AGGGTGATGGTTCACGTACCTAGAAGTTCCTATTCCGAAGTTCCTATTCTCTAGAAAGTATAGGAACTTC
CTTGGCCAAAAAGCCTGAACTCACCGCGACGTCTGTCGAGAAGTTTCTGATCGAAAAGTTCGACAGCGTC
TCCGACCTGATGCAGCTCTCGGAGGGCGAAGAATCTCGTGCTTTCAGCTTCGATGTAGGAGGGCGTGGAT
ATGTCCTGCGGGTAAATAGCTGCGCCGATGGTTTCTACAAAGATCGTTATGTTTATCGGCACTTTGCATC
GGCCGCGCTCCCGATTCCGGAAGTGCTTGACATTGGGGAATTCAGCGAGAGCCTGACCTATTGCATCTCC
CGCCGTGCACAGGGTGTCACGTTGCAAGACCTGCCTGAAACCGAACTGCCCGCTGTTCTGCAGCCGGTCG
CGGAGGCCATGGATGCGATCGCTGCGGCCGATCTTAGCCAGACGAGCGGGTTCGGCCCATTCGGACCGCA
AGGAATCGGTCAATACACTACATGGCGTGATTTCATATGCGCGATTGCTGATCCCCATGTGTATCACTGG
CAAACTGTGATGGACGACACCGTCAGTGCGTCCGTCGCGCAGGCTCTCGATGAGCTGATGCTTTGGGCCG
AGGACTGCCCCGAAGTCCGGCACCTCGTGCACGCGGATTTCGGCTCCAACAATGTCCTGACGGACAATGG
CCGCATAACAGCGGTCATTGACTGGAGCGAGGCGATGTTCGGGGATTCCCAATACGAGGTCGCCAACATC
TTCTTCTGGAGGCCGTGGTTGGCTTGTATGGAGCAGCAGACGCGCTACTTCGAGCGGAGGCATCCGGAGC
TTGCAGGATCGCCGCGGCTCCGGGCGTATATGCTCCGCATTGGTCTTGACCAACTCTATCAGAGCTTGGT
TGACGGCAATTTCGATGATGCAGCTTGGGCGCAGGGTCGATGCGACGCAATCGTCCGATCCGGAGCCGGG
ACTGTCGGGCGTACACAAATCGCCCGCAGAAGCGCGGCCGTCTGGACCGATGGCTGTGTAGAAGTACTCG
CCGATAGTGGAAACCGACGCCCCAGCACTCGTCCGAGGGCAAAGGAATAGCACGTACTACGAGATTTCGA
TTCCACCGCCGCCTTCTATGAAAGGTTGGGCTTCGGAATCGTTTTCCGGGACGCCGGCTGGATGATCCTC
CAGCGCGGGGATCTCATGCTGGAGTTCTTCGCCCACCCCAACTTGTTTATTGCAGCTTATAATGGTTACA
AATAAAGCAATAGCATCACAAATTTCACAAATAAAGCATTTTTTTCACTGCATTCTAGTTGTGGTTTGTC
CAAACTCATCAATGTATCTTATCATGTCTGTATACCGTCGACCTCTAGCTAGAGCTTGGCGTAATCATGG
TCATAGCTGTTTCCTGTGTGAAATTGTTATCCGCTCACAATTCCACACAACATACGAGCCGGAAGCATAA
AGTGTAAAGCCTGGGGTGCCTAATGAGTGAGCTAACTCACATTAATTGCGTTGCGCTCACTGCCCGCTTT
CCAGTCGGGAAACCTGTCGTGCCAGCTGCATTAATGAATCGGCCAACGCGCGGGGAGAGGCGGTTTGCGT
ATTGGGCGCTCTTCCGCTTCCTCGCTCACTGACTCGCTGCGCTCGGTCGTTCGGCTGCGGCGAGCGGTAT
CAGCTCACTCAAAGGCGGTAATACGGTTATCCACAGAATCAGGGGATAACGCAGGAAAGAACATGTGAGC
AAAAGGCCAGCAAAAGGCCAGGAACCGTAAAAAGGCCGCGTTGCTGGCGTTTTTCCATAGGCTCCGCCCC
CCTGACGAGCATCACAAAAATCGACGCTCAAGTCAGAGGTGGCGAAACCCGACAGGACTATAAAGATACC
AGGCGTTTCCCCCTGGAAGCTCCCTCGTGCGCTCTCCTGTTCCGACCCTGCCGCTTACCGGATACCTGTC
CGCCTTTCTCCCTTCGGGAAGCGTGGCGCTTTCTCATAGCTCACGCTGTAGGTATCTCAGTTCGGTGTAG
GTCGTTCGCTCCAAGCTGGGCTGTGTGCACGAACCCCCCGTTCAGCCCGACCGCTGCGCCTTATCCGGTA
ACTATCGTCTTGAGTCCAACCCGGTAAGACACGACTTATCGCCACTGGCAGCAGCCACTGGTAACAGGAT
TAGCAGAGCGAGGTATGTAGGCGGTGCTACAGAGTTCTTGAAGTGGTGGCCTAACTACGGCTACACTAGA
AGAACAGTATTTGGTATCTGCGCTCTGCTGAAGCCAGTTACCTTCGGAAAAAGAGTTGGTAGCTCTTGAT
CCGGCAAACAAACCACCGCTGGTAGCGGTGGTTTTTTTGTTTGCAAGCAGCAGATTACGCGCAGAAAAAA
AGGATCTCAAGAAGATCCTTTGATCTTTTCTACGGGGTCTGACGCTCAGTGGAACGAAAACTCACGTTAA
GGGATTTTGGTCATGAGATTATCAAAAAGGATCTTCACCTAGATCCTTTTAAATTAAAAATGAAGTTTTA
AATCAATCTAAAGTATATATGAGTAAACTTGGTCTGACAGTTACCAATGCTTAATCAGTGAGGCACCTAT
CTCAGCGATCTGTCTATTTCGTTCATCCATAGTTGCCTGACTCCCCGTCGTGTAGATAACTACGATACGG
GAGGGCTTACCATCTGGCCCCAGTGCTGCAATGATACCGCGAGACCCACGCTCACCGGCTCCAGATTTAT
CAGCAATAAACCAGCCAGCCGGAAGGGCCGAGCGCAGAAGTGGTCCTGCAACTTTATCCGCCTCCATCCA
GTCTATTAATTGTTGCCGGGAAGCTAGAGTAAGTAGTTCGCCAGTTAATAGTTTGCGCAACGTTGTTGCC
ATTGCTACAGGCATCGTGGTGTCACGCTCGTCGTTTGGTATGGCTTCATTCAGCTCCGGTTCCCAACGAT
CAAGGCGAGTTACATGATCCCCCATGTTGTGCAAAAAAGCGGTTAGCTCCTTCGGTCCTCCGATCGTTGT
CAGAAGTAAGTTGGCCGCAGTGTTATCACTCATGGTTATGGCAGCACTGCATAATTCTCTTACTGTCATG
CCATCCGTAAGATGCTTTTCTGTGACTGGTGAGTACTCAACCAAGTCATTCTGAGAATAGTGTATGCGGC
GACCGAGTTGCTCTTGCCCGGCGTCAATACGGGATAATACCGCGCCACATAGCAGAACTTTAAAAGTGCT
CATCATTGGAAAACGTTCTTCGGGGCGAAAACTCTCAAGGATCTTACCGCTGTTGAGATCCAGTTCGATG
TAACCCACTCGTGCACCCAACTGATCTTCAGCATCTTTTACTTTCACCAGCGTTTCTGGGTGAGCAAAAA
CAGGAAGGCAAAATGCCGCAAAAAAGGGAATAAGGGCGACACGGAAATGTTGAATACTCATACTCTTCCT
TTTTCAATATTATTGAAGCATTTATCAGGGTTATTGTCTCATGAGCGGATACATATTTGAATGTATTTAG
AAAAATAAACAAATAGGGGTTCCGCGCACATTTCCCCGAAAAGTGCCACCTGACGTCGACGGATCGGGAG
ATCTCCCGATCCCCTATGGTGCACTCTCAGTACAATCTGCTCTGATGCCGCATAGTTAAGCCAGTA
